>Addgene plasmid #154459 | pFRTpsiCHECK_Gaussia_luciferase | addgene full sequence | sequence record 311086 | Addgene NGS Result
CGGGAGATCTGCGCAGCACCATGGCCTGAAATAACCTCTGAAAGAGGAACTTGGTTAGGTACCTTCTGAG
GCGGAAAGAACCAGCTGTGGAATGTGTGTCAGTTAGGGTGTGGAAAGTCCCCAGGCTCCCCAGCAGGCAG
AAGTATGCAAAGCATGCATCTCAATTAGTCAGCAACCAGGTGTGGAAAGTCCCCAGGCTCCCCAGCAGGC
AGAAGTATGCAAAGCATGCATCTCAATTAGTCAGCAACCATAGTCCCGCCCCTAACTCCGCCCATCCCGC
CCCTAACTCCGCCCAGTTCCGCCCATTCTCCGCCCCATGGCTGACTAATTTTTTTTATTTATGCAGAGGC
CGAGGCCGCCTCGGCCTCTGAGCTATTCCAGAAGTAGTGAGGAGGCTTTTTTGGAGGCCTAGGCTTTTGC
AAAAAGCTTGATTCTTCTGACACAACAGTCTCGAACTTAAGCTGCAGAAGTTGGTCGTGAGGCACTGGGC
AGGTAAGTATCAAGGTTACAAGACAGGTTTAAGGAGACCAATAGAAACTGGGCTTGTCGAGACAGAGAAG
ACTCTTGCGTTTCTGATAGGCACCTATTGGTCTTACTGACATCCACTTTGCCTTTCTCTCCACAGGTGTC
CACTCCCAGTTCAATTACAGCTCTTAAGGCTAGAGTACTTAATACGACTCACTATAGGCTAGCATGGGAG
TCAAAGTTCTGTTTGCCCTGATCTGCATCGCTGTGGCCGAGGCCAAGCCCACCGAGAACAACGAAGACTT
CAACATCGTGGCCGTGGCCAGCAACTTCGCGACCACGGATCTCGATGCTGACCGCGGGAAGTTGCCCGGC
AAGAAGCTGCCGCTGGAGGTGCTCAAAGAGCTGGAAGCCAATGCCCGGAAAGCTGGCTGCACCAGGGGCT
GTCTGATCTGCCTGTCCCACATCAAGTGCACGCCCAAGATGAAGAAGTTCATCCCAGGACGCTGCCACAC
CTACGAAGGCGACAAAGAGTCCGCACAGGGCGGCATAGGCGAGGCGATCGTCGACATTCCTGAGATTCCT
GGGTTCAAGGACTTGGAGCCCCTGGAGCAGTTCATCGCACAGGTCGATCTGTGTGTGGACTGCACAACTG
GCTGCCTCAAAGGGCTTGCCAACGTGCAGTGTTCTGACCTGCTCAAGAAGTGGCTGCCGCAACGCTGTGC
GACCTTTGCCAGCAAGATCCAGGGCCAGGTGGACAAGATCAAGGGGGCCGGTGGTGACTAAGCGGCCGCT
GGCCGCAATAAAATATCTTTATTTTCATTACATCTGTGTGTTGGTTTTTTGTGTGAGGATCTAAATGAGT
CTTCGGACCTCGCGGGGGCCGCTTAAGCGGTGGTTAGGGTTTGTCTGACGCGGGGGGAGGGGGAAGGAAC
GAAACACTCTCATTCGGAGGCGGCTCGGGGTTTGGTCTTGGTGGCCACGGGCACGCAGAAGAGCGCCGCG
ATCCTCTTAAGCACCCCCCCGCCCTCCGTGGAGGCGGGGGTTTGGTCGGCGGGTGGTAACTGGCGGGCCG
CTGACTCGGGCGGGTCGCGCGCCCCAGAGTGTGACCTTTTCGGTCTGCTCGCAGACCCCCGGGCGGCGCC
GCCGCGGCGGCGACGGGCTCGCTGGGTCCTAGGCTCCATGGGGACCGTATACGTGGACAGGCTCTGGAGC
ATCCGCACGACTGCGGTGATATTACCGGAGACCTTCTGCGGGACGAGCCGGGTCACGCGGCTGACGCGGA
GCGTCCGTTGGGCGACAAACACCAGGACGGGGCACAGGTACACTATCTTGTCACCCGGAGGCGCGAGGGA
CTGCAGGAGCTTCAGGGAGTGGCGCAGCTGCTTCATCCCCGTGGCCCGTTGCTCGCGTTTGCTGGCGGTG
TCCCCGGAAGAAATATATTTGCATGTCTTTAGTTCTATGATGACACAAACCCCGCCCAGCGTCTTGTCAT
TGGCGAATTCGAACACGCAGATGCAGTCGGGGCGGCGCGGTCCCAGGTCCACTTCGCATATTAAGGTGAC
GCGTGTGGCCTCGAACACCGAGCGACCCTGCAGCGACCCGCTTAAAAGCTTGGCATTCCGGTACTGTTGG
TAAAGCCACCATGGCCGATGCTAAGAACATTAAGAAGGGCCCTGCTCCCTTCTACCCTCTGGAGGATGGC
ACCGCTGGCGAGCAGCTGCACAAGGCCATGAAGAGGTATGCCCTGGTGCCTGGCACCATTGCCTTCACCG
ATGCCCACATTGAGGTGGACATCACCTATGCCGAGTACTTCGAGATGTCTGTGCGCCTGGCCGAGGCCAT
GAAGAGGTACGGCCTGAACACCAACCACCGCATCGTGGTGTGCTCTGAGAACTCTCTGCAGTTCTTCATG
CCAGTGCTGGGCGCCCTGTTCATCGGAGTGGCCGTGGCCCCTGCTAACGACATTTACAACGAGCGCGAGC
TGCTGAACAGCATGGGCATTTCTCAGCCTACCGTGGTGTTCGTGTCTAAGAAGGGCCTGCAGAAGATCCT
GAACGTGCAGAAGAAGCTGCCTATCATCCAGAAGATCATCATCATGGACTCTAAGACCGACTACCAGGGC
TTCCAGAGCATGTACACATTCGTGACATCTCATCTGCCTCCTGGCTTCAACGAGTACGACTTCGTGCCAG
AGTCTTTCGACAGGGACAAAACCATTGCCCTGATCATGAACAGCTCTGGGTCTACCGGCCTGCCTAAGGG
CGTGGCCCTGCCTCATCGCACCGCCTGTGTGCGCTTCTCTCACGCCCGCGACCCTATTTTCGGCAACCAG
ATCATCCCCGACACCGCTATTCTGAGCGTGGTGCCATTCCACCACGGCTTCGGCATGTTCACCACCCTGG
GCTACCTGATTTGCGGCTTTCGGGTGGTGCTGATGTACCGCTTCGAGGAGGAGCTGTTCCTGCGCAGCCT
GCAAGACTACAAAATTCAGTCTGCCCTGCTGGTGCCAACCCTGTTCAGCTTCTTCGCTAAGAGCACCCTG
ATCGACAAGTACGACCTGTCTAACCTGCACGAGATTGCCTCTGGCGGCGCCCCACTGTCTAAGGAGGTGG
GCGAAGCCGTGGCCAAGCGCTTTCATCTGCCAGGCATCCGCCAGGGCTACGGCCTGACCGAGACAACCAG
CGCCATTCTGATTACCCCAGAGGGCGACGACAAGCCTGGCGCCGTGGGCAAGGTGGTGCCATTCTTCGAG
GCCAAGGTGGTGGACCTGGACACCGGCAAGACCCTGGGAGTGAACCAGCGCGGCGAGCTGTGTGTGCGCG
GCCCTATGATTATGTCCGGCTACGTGAATAACCCTGAGGCCACAAACGCCCTGATCGACAAGGACGGCTG
GCTGCACTCTGGCGACATTGCCTACTGGGACGAGGACGAGCACTTCTTCATCGTGGACCGCCTGAAGTCT
CTGATCAAGTACAAGGGCTACCAGGTGGCCCCAGCCGAGCTGGAGTCTATCCTGCTGCAGCACCCTAACA
TTTTCGACGCCGGAGTGGCCGGCCTGCCCGACGACGATGCCGGCGAGCTGCCTGCCGCCGTCGTCGTGCT
GGAACACGGCAAGACCATGACCGAGAAGGAGATCGTGGACTATGTGGCCAGCCAGGTGACAACCGCCAAG
AAGCTGCGCGGCGGAGTGGTGTTCGTGGACGAGGTGCCCAAGGGCCTGACCGGCAAGCTGGACGCCCGCA
AGATCCGCGAGATCCTGATCAAGGCTAAGAAAGGCGGCAAGATCGCCGTGTAATAATTCTAGTCGAGTCT
AGAGGGCCCGTTTAAACCCGCTGATCAGCCTCGACTGTGCCTTCTAGTTGCCAGCCATCTGTTGTTTGCC
CCTCCCCCGTGCCTTCCTTGACCCTGGAAGGTGCCACTCCCACTGTCCTTTCCTAATAAAATGAGGAAAT
TGCATCGCATTGTCTGAGTAGGTGTCATTCTATTCTGGGGGGTGGGGTGGGGCAGGACAGCAAGGGGGAG
GATTGGGAAGACAATAGCAGGCATGCTGGGGATGCGGTGGGCTCTATGGCTTCTGAGGCGGAAAGAACCA
GCTGGGGCTCTAGGGGGTATCCCC
[124 nt withheld, positions 4085-4208]
C
[91 nt withheld, positions 4210-4300]
AGGGTGATGGTTCACGTACCTAGAAGTTCCTATTCCGAAGTTCCTATTCTCTAGAAAGTATAGGAACTTC
CTTGGCCAAAAAGCCTGAACTCACCGCGACGTCTGTCGAGAAGTTTCTGATCGAAAAGTTCGACAGCGTC
TCCGACCTGATGCAGCTCTCGGAGGGCGAAGAATCTCGTGCTTTCAGCTTCGATGTAGGAGGGCGTGGAT
ATGTCCTGCGGGTAAATAGCTGCGCCGATGGTTTCTACAAAGATCGTTATGTTTATCGGCACTTTGCATC
GGCCGCGCTCCCGATTCCGGAAGTGCTTGACATTGGGGAATTCAGCGAGAGCCTGACCTATTGCATCTCC
CGCCGTGCACAGGGTGTCACGTTGCAAGACCTGCCTGAAACCGAACTGCCCGCTGTTCTGCAGCCGGTCG
CGGAGGCCATGGATGCGATCGCTGCGGCCGATCTTAGCCAGACGAGCGGGTTCGGCCCATTCGGACCGCA
AGGAATCGGTCAATACACTACATGGCGTGATTTCATATGCGCGATTGCTGATCCCCATGTGTATCACTGG
CAAACTGTGATGGACGACACCGTCAGTGCGTCCGTCGCGCAGGCTCTCGATGAGCTGATGCTTTGGGCCG
AGGACTGCCCCGAAGTCCGGCACCTCGTGCACGCGGATTTCGGCTCCAACAATGTCCTGACGGACAATGG
CCGCATAACAGCGGTCATTGACTGGAGCGAGGCGATGTTCGGGGATTCCCAATACGAGGTCGCCAACATC
TTCTTCTGGAGGCCGTGGTTGGCTTGTATGGAGCAGCAGACGCGCTACTTCGAGCGGAGGCATCCGGAGC
TTGCAGGATCGCCGCGGCTCCGGGCGTATATGCTCCGCATTGGTCTTGACCAACTCTATCAGAGCTTGGT
TGACGGCAATTTCGATGATGCAGCTTGGGCGCAGGGTCGATGCGACGCAATCGTCCGATCCGGAGCCGGG
ACTGTCGGGCGTACACAAATCGCCCGCAGAAGCGCGGCCGTCTGGACCGATGGCTGTGTAGAAGTACTCG
CCGATAGTGGAAACCGACGCCCCAGCACTCGTCCGAGGGCAAAGGAATAGCACGTACTACGAGATTTCGA
TTCCACCGCCGCCTTCTATGAAAGGTTGGGCTTCGGAATCGTTTTCCGGGACGCCGGCTGGATGATCCTC
CAGCGCGGGGATCTCATGCTGGAGTTCTTCGCCCACCCCAACTTGTTTATTGCAGCTTATAATGGTTACA
AATAAAGCAATAGCATCACAAATTTCACAAATAAAGCATTTTTTTCACTGCATTCTAGTTGTGGTTTGTC
CAAACTCATCAATGTATCTTATCATGTCTGTATACCGTCGACCTCTAGCTAGAGCTTGGCGTAATCATGG
TCATAGCTGTTTCCTGTGTGAAATTGTTATCCGCTCACAATTCCACACAACATACGAGCCGGAAGCATAA
AGTGTAAAGCCTGGGGTGCCTAATGAGTGAGCTAACTCACATTAATTGCGTTGCGCTCACTGCCCGCTTT
CCAGTCGGGAAACCTGTCGTGCCAGCTGCATTAATGAATCGGCCAACGCGCGGGGAGAGGCGGTTTGCGT
ATTGGGCGCTCTTCCGCTTCCTCGCTCACTGACTCGCTGCGCTCGGTCGTTCGGCTGCGGCGAGCGGTAT
CAGCTCACTCAAAGGCGGTAATACGGTTATCCACAGAATCAGGGGATAACGCAGGAAAGAACATGTGAGC
AAAAGGCCAGCAAAAGGCCAGGAACCGTAAAAAGGCCGCGTTGCTGGCGTTTTTCCATAGGCTCCGCCCC
CCTGACGAGCATCACAAAAATCGACGCTCAAGTCAGAGGTGGCGAAACCCGACAGGACTATAAAGATACC
AGGCGTTTCCCCCTGGAAGCTCCCTCGTGCGCTCTCCTGTTCCGACCCTGCCGCTTACCGGATACCTGTC
CGCCTTTCTCCCTTCGGGAAGCGTGGCGCTTTCTCATAGCTCACGCTGTAGGTATCTCAGTTCGGTGTAG
GTCGTTCGCTCCAAGCTGGGCTGTGTGCACGAACCCCCCGTTCAGCCCGACCGCTGCGCCTTATCCGGTA
ACTATCGTCTTGAGTCCAACCCGGTAAGACACGACTTATCGCCACTGGCAGCAGCCACTGGTAACAGGAT
TAGCAGAGCGAGGTATGTAGGCGGTGCTACAGAGTTCTTGAAGTGGTGGCCTAACTACGGCTACACTAGA
AGAACAGTATTTGGTATCTGCGCTCTGCTGAAGCCAGTTACCTTCGGAAAAAGAGTTGGTAGCTCTTGAT
CCGGCAAACAAACCACCGCTGGTAGCGGTGGTTTTTTTGTTTGCAAGCAGCAGATTACGCGCAGAAAAAA
AGGATCTCAAGAAGATCCTTTGATCTTTTCTACGGGGTCTGACGCTCAGTGGAACGAAAACTCACGTTAA
GGGATTTTGGTCATGAGATTATCAAAAAGGATCTTCACCTAGATCCTTTTAAATTAAAAATGAAGTTTTA
AATCAATCTAAAGTATATATGAGTAAACTTGGTCTGACAGTTACCAATGCTTAATCAGTGAGGCACCTAT
CTCAGCGATCTGTCTATTTCGTTCATCCATAGTTGCCTGACTCCCCGTCGTGTAGATAACTACGATACGG
GAGGGCTTACCATCTGGCCCCAGTGCTGCAATGATACCGCGAGACCCACGCTCACCGGCTCCAGATTTAT
CAGCAATAAACCAGCCAGCCGGAAGGGCCGAGCGCAGAAGTGGTCCTGCAACTTTATCCGCCTCCATCCA
GTCTATTAATTGTTGCCGGGAAGCTAGAGTAAGTAGTTCGCCAGTTAATAGTTTGCGCAACGTTGTTGCC
ATTGCTACAGGCATCGTGGTGTCACGCTCGTCGTTTGGTATGGCTTCATTCAGCTCCGGTTCCCAACGAT
CAAGGCGAGTTACATGATCCCCCATGTTGTGCAAAAAAGCGGTTAGCTCCTTCGGTCCTCCGATCGTTGT
CAGAAGTAAGTTGGCCGCAGTGTTATCACTCATGGTTATGGCAGCACTGCATAATTCTCTTACTGTCATG
CCATCCGTAAGATGCTTTTCTGTGACTGGTGAGTACTCAACCAAGTCATTCTGAGAATAGTGTATGCGGC
GACCGAGTTGCTCTTGCCCGGCGTCAATACGGGATAATACCGCGCCACATAGCAGAACTTTAAAAGTGCT
CATCATTGGAAAACGTTCTTCGGGGCGAAAACTCTCAAGGATCTTACCGCTGTTGAGATCCAGTTCGATG
TAACCCACTCGTGCACCCAACTGATCTTCAGCATCTTTTACTTTCACCAGCGTTTCTGGGTGAGCAAAAA
CAGGAAGGCAAAATGCCGCAAAAAAGGGAATAAGGGCGACACGGAAATGTTGAATACTCATACTCTTCCT
TTTTCAATATTATTGAAGCATTTATCAGGGTTATTGTCTCATGAGCGGATACATATTTGAATGTATTTAG
AAAAATAAACAAATAGGGGTTCCGCGCACATTTCCCCGAAAAGTGCCACCTGACGTCGACGGAT
Features (pLannotate 1.2.2; 21 found; start..end, strand, type, name):
     66..423     +  promoter       SV40 promoter: SV40 enhancer and early promoter
    493..625     +  intron         chimeric intron: chimera between introns from human β-globin and immunoglobulin heavy chain genes
    670..688     +  promoter       T7 promoter: promoter for bacteriophage T7 RNA polymerase
    694..1251    +  CDS            hGLuc: secreted Gaussia luciferase human codon-optimized
   1267..1315    +  polyA_signal   poly(A) signal: synthetic polyadenylation signal
   1324..2075    +  promoter       HSV TK promoter: herpes simplex virus thymidine kinase promoter
   2111..3763    +  CDS            luciferase: firefly luciferase; luc+; enhanced luc+ version of the luciferase gene AAS38485.1 42718124.0
   3815..4039    +  polyA_signal   bGH poly(A) signal: bovine growth hormone polyadenylation signal
   4043..4064    +  promoter       SV40 promoter (fragment): SV40 enhancer and early promoter
   4085..4318    +  rep_origin     f1 ori (fragment) (sequence partly withheld): f1 bacteriophage origin of replication; arrow indicates direction of (+) strand synthesis
   4323..4370    +  protein_bind   FRT: FLP-mediated recombination occurs in the 8-bp core sequence TCTAGAAA (Turan and Bode, 2011). FLP recombinase from the Saccharomyces cerevisiae 2μ plasmid
   4378..5400    +  CDS            HygR: aminoglycoside phosphotransferase from E. coli; aph(4)-Ia; confers resistance to hygromycin
   5410..5535    +  CDS            ble (fragment): BLE_KLEPN - Experimental evidence at protein level: Swiss-Prot protein existence level 1. Binding protein with a strong affinity to the bleomycin family of antibiotics. Binds to CL990; an antimitotic-antibiotic compound. From Klebsiella pneumoniae.
   5530..5651    +  polyA_signal   SV40 poly(A) signal: SV40 polyadenylation signal
   5724..5740    -  protein_bind   lac operator: The lac repressor binds to the lac operator to inhibit transcription in E. coli. This inhibition can be relieved by adding lactose or isopropyl-β-D-thiogalactopyranoside (IPTG). lac repressor encoded by lacI
   5748..5778    -  promoter       lac promoter: promoter for the E. coli lac operon
   5793..5814    -  protein_bind   CAP binding site: CAP binding activates transcription in the presence of cAMP. E. coli catabolite activator protein
   5827..5919    -  CDS            lacI (fragment): lac repressor; lacI; The lac repressor binds to the lac operator to inhibit transcription in E. coli. This inhibition can be relieved by adding lactose or isopropyl-β-D-thiogalactopyranoside (IPTG).
   6102..6690    -  rep_origin     ori: high-copy-number ColE1/pMB1/pBR322/pUC origin of replication
   6861..7721    -  CDS            AmpR: β-lactamase; bla; confers resistance to ampicillin, carbenicillin, and related antibiotics
   7722..7826    -  promoter       AmpR promoter: bla
