>Addgene plasmid #154459 | pFRTpsiCHECK_Gaussia_luciferase Sequencing Result | analyzer sequence | sequence record 308416
CCGCCAAGAAGCTGCGCGGCGGAGTGGTGTTCGTGGACGAGGTGCCCAAGGGCCTGACCGGCAAGCTGGA
CGCCCGCAAGATCCGCGAGATCCTGATCAAGGCTAAGAAAGGCGGCAAGATCGCCGTGTAATAATTCTAG
TCGAGTCTAGAGGGCCCGTTTAAACCCGCTGATCAGCCTCGACTGTGCCTTCTAGTTGCCAGCCATCTGT
TGTTTGCCCCTCCCCCGTGCCTTCCTTGACCCTGGAAGGTGCCACTCCCACTGTCCTTTCCTAATAAAAT
GAGGAAATTGCATCGCATTGTCTGAGTAGGTGTCATTCTATTCTGGGGGGTGGGGTGGGGCAGGACAGCA
AGGGGGAGGATTGGGAAGACAATAGCAGGCATGCTGGGGATGCGGTGGGCTCTATGGCTTCTGAGGCGGA
AAGAACCAGCTGGGGCTCTAGGGGGTATCCCC
[124 nt withheld, positions 453-576]
C
[91 nt withheld, positions 578-668]
AGGGTGATGGTTCACGTACCTAGAAGTTCCTATTCCGAAGTTCCTATTCTCTAGAAAGTATAGGAACTTC
CTTGGCCAAAAAGCCTGAACTCACCGCGACGTCTGTCGAGAAGTTTCTGATCGAAAAGTTCGACAGCGTC
TCCGACCTGATGCAGCTCTCGGAGGGCGAAGAATCTCGTGCTTTCAGCTTCGATGTAGGAGGGCGTGGAT
ATGTCCTGCGGGTAAATAGCTGCGCCGATGGTTTCTACAAAGATCGTTATGTTTATCGGCACTTTGCATC
GGCCGCGCTCCCGATTCCGGAAGTGCTTGACATTGGGGAATTCAGCGAGAGCCTGACCTATTGCATCTCC
CGCCGTGCACAGGGTGTCACGTTGCAAGACCTGCCTGAAACCGAACTGCCCGCTGTTCTGCAGCCGGTCG
CGGAGGCCATGGATGCGATCGCTGCGGCCGATCTTAGCCAGACGAGCGGGTTCGGCCCATTCGGACCGCA
AGGAATCGGTCAATACACTACATGGCGTGATTTCATATGCGCGATTGCTGATCCCCATGTGTATCACTGG
CAAACTGTGATGGACGACACCGTCAGTGCGTCCGTCGCGCAGGCTCTCGATGAGCTGATGCTTTGGGCCG
AGGACTGCCCCGAAGTCCGGCACCTCGTGCACGCGGATTTCGGCTCCAACAATGTCCTGACGGACAATGG
CCGCATAACAGCGGTCATTGACTGGAGCGAGGCGATGTTCGGGGATTCCCAATACGAGGTCGCCAACATC
TTCTTCTGGAGGCCGTGGTTGGCTTGTATGGAGCAGCAGACGCGCTACTTCGAGCGGAGGCATCCGGAGC
TTGCAGGATCGCCGCGGCTCCGGGCGTATATGCTCCGCATTGGTCTTGACCAACTCTATCAGAGCTTGGT
TGACGGCAATTTCGATGATGCAGCTTGGGCGCAGGGTCGATGCGACGCAATCGTCCGATCCGGAGCCGGG
ACTGTCGGGCGTACACAAATCGCCCGCAGAAGCGCGGCCGTCTGGACCGATGGCTGTGTAGAAGTACTCG
CCGATAGTGGAAACCGACGCCCCAGCACTCGTCCGAGGGCAAAGGAATAGCACGTACTACGAGATTTCGA
TTCCACCGCCGCCTTCTATGAAAGGTTGGGCTTCGGAATCGTTTTCCGGGACGCCGGCTGGATGATCCTC
CAGCGCGGGGATCTCATGCTGGAGTTCTTCGCCCACCCCAACTTGTTTATTGCAGCTTATAATGGTTACA
AATAAAGCAATAGCATCACAAATTTCACAAATAAAGCATTTTTTTCACTGCATTCTAGTTGTGGTTTGTC
CAAACTCATCAATGTATCTTATCATGTCTGTATACCGTCGACCTCTAGCTAGAGCTTGGCGTAATCATGG
TCATAGCTGTTTCCTGTGTGAAATTGTTATCCGCTCACAATTCCACACAACATACGAGCCGGAAGCATAA
AGTGTAAAGCCTGGGGTGCCTAATGAGTGAGCTAACTCACATTAATTGCGTTGCGCTCACTGCCCGCTTT
CCAGTCGGGAAACCTGTCGTGCCAGCTGCATTAATGAATCGGCCAACGCGCGGGGAGAGGCGGTTTGCGT
ATTGGGCGCTCTTCCGCTTCCTCGCTCACTGACTCGCTGCGCTCGGTCGTTCGGCTGCGGCGAGCGGTAT
CAGCTCACTCAAAGGCGGTAATACGGTTATCCACAGAATCAGGGGATAACGCAGGAAAGAACATGTGAGC
AAAAGGCCAGCAAAAGGCCAGGAACCGTAAAAAGGCCGCGTTGCTGGCGTTTTTCCATAGGCTCCGCCCC
CCTGACGAGCATCACAAAAATCGACGCTCAAGTCAGAGGTGGCGAAACCCGACAGGACTATAAAGATACC
AGGCGTTTCCCCCTGGAAGCTCCCTCGTGCGCTCTCCTGTTCCGACCCTGCCGCTTACCGGATACCTGTC
CGCCTTTCTCCCTTCGGGAAGCGTGGCGCTTTCTCATAGCTCACGCTGTAGGTATCTCAGTTCGGTGTAG
GTCGTTCGCTCCAAGCTGGGCTGTGTGCACGAACCCCCCGTTCAGCCCGACCGCTGCGCCTTATCCGGTA
ACTATCGTCTTGAGTCCAACCCGGTAAGACACGACTTATCGCCACTGGCAGCAGCCACTGGTAACAGGAT
TAGCAGAGCGAGGTATGTAGGCGGTGCTACAGAGTTCTTGAAGTGGTGGCCTAACTACGGCTACACTAGA
AGAACAGTATTTGGTATCTGCGCTCTGCTGAAGCCAGTTACCTTCGGAAAAAGAGTTGGTAGCTCTTGAT
CCGGCAAACAAACCACCGCTGGTAGCGGTGGTTTTTTTGTTTGCAAGCAGCAGATTACGCGCAGAAAAAA
AGGATCTCAAGAAGATCCTTTGATCTTTTCTACGGGGTCTGACGCTCAGTGGAACGAAAACTCACGTTAA
GGGATTTTGGTCATGAGATTATCAAAAAGGATCTTCACCTAGATCCTTTTAAATTAAAAATGAAGTTTTA
AATCAATCTAAAGTATATATGAGTAAACTTGGTCTGACAGTTACCAATGCTTAATCAGTGAGGCACCTAT
CTCAGCGATCTGTCTATTTCGTTCATCCATAGTTGCCTGACTCCCCGTCGTGTAGATAACTACGATACGG
GAGGGCTTACCATCTGGCCCCAGTGCTGCAATGATACCGCGAGACCCACGCTCACCGGCTCCAGATTTAT
CAGCAATAAACCAGCCAGCCGGAAGGGCCGAGCGCAGAAGTGGTCCTGCAACTTTATCCGCCTCCATCCA
GTCTATTAATTGTTGCCGGGAAGCTAGAGTAAGTAGTTCGCCAGTTAATAGTTTGCGCAACGTTGTTGCC
ATTGCTACAGGCATCGTGGTGTCACGCTCGTCGTTTGGTATGGCTTCATTCAGCTCCGGTTCCCAACGAT
CAAGGCGAGTTACATGATCCCCCATGTTGTGCAAAAAAGCGGTTAGCTCCTTCGGTCCTCCGATCGTTGT
CAGAAGTAAGTTGGCCGCAGTGTTATCACTCATGGTTATGGCAGCACTGCATAATTCTCTTACTGTCATG
CCATCCGTAAGATGCTTTTCTGTGACTGGTGAGTACTCAACCAAGTCATTCTGAGAATAGTGTATGCGGC
GACCGAGTTGCTCTTGCCCGGCGTCAATACGGGATAATACCGCGCCACATAGCAGAACTTTAAAAGTGCT
CATCATTGGAAAACGTTCTTCGGGGCGAAAACTCTCAAGGATCTTACCGCTGTTGAGATCCAGTTCGATG
TAACCCACTCGTGCACCCAACTGATCTTCAGCATCTTTTACTTTCACCAGCGTTTCTGGGTGAGCAAAAA
CAGGAAGGCAAAATGCCGCAAAAAAGGGAATAAGGGCGACACGGAAATGTTGAATACTCATACTCTTCCT
TTTTCAATATTATTGAAGCATTTATCAGGGTTATTGTCTCATGAGCGGATACATATTTGAATGTATTTAG
AAAAATAAACAAATAGGGGTTCCGCGCACATTTCCCCGAAAAGTGCCACCTGACGTCGACGGATCGGGAG
ATCTGCGCAGCACCATGGCCTGAAATAACCTCTGAAAGAGGAACTTGGTTAGGTACCTTCTGAGGCGGAA
AGAACCAGCTGTGGAATGTGTGTCAGTTAGGGTGTGGAAAGTCCCCAGGCTCCCCAGCAGGCAGAAGTAT
GCAAAGCATGCATCTCAATTAGTCAGCAACCATAGTCCCGCCCCTAACTCCGCCCATCCCGCCCCTAACT
CCGCCCAGTTCCGCCCATTCTCCGCCCCATGGCTGACTAATTTTTTTTATTTATGCAGAGGCCGAGGCCG
CCTCGGCCTCTGAGCTATTCCAGAAGTAGTGAGGAGGCTTTTTTGGAGGCCTAGGCTTTTGCAAAAAGCT
TGATTCTTCTGACACAACAGTCTCGAACTTAAGCTGCAGAAGTTGGTCGTGAGGCACTGGGCAGGTAAGT
ATCAAGGTTACAAGACAGGTTTAAGGAGACCAATAGAAACTGGGCTTGTCGAGACAGAGAAGACTCTTGC
GTTTCTGATAGGCACCTATTGGTCTTACTGACATCCACTTTGCCTTTCTCTCCACAGGTGTCCACTCCCA
GTTCAATTACAGCTCTTAAGGCTAGAGTACTTAATACGACTCACTATAGGCTAGCATGGGAGTCAAAGTT
CTGTTTGCCCTGATCTGCATCGCTGTGGCCGAGGCCAAGCCCACCGAGAACAACGAAGACTTCAACATCG
TGGCCGTGGCCAGCAACTTCGCGACCACGGATCTCGATGCTGACCGCGGGAAGTTGCCCGGCAAGAAGCT
GCCGCTGGAGGTGCTCAAAGAGCTGGAAGCCAATGCCCGGAAAGCTGGCTGCACCAGGGGCTGTCTGATC
TGCCTGTCCCACATCAAGTGCACGCCCAAGATGAAGAAGTTCATCCCAGGACGCTGCCACACCTACGAAG
GCGACAAAGAGTCCGCACAGGGCGGCATAGGCGAGGCGATCGTCGACATTCCTGAGATTCCTGGGTTCAA
GGACTTGGAGCCCCTGGAGCAGTTCATCGCACAGGTCGATCTGTGTGTGGACTGCACAACTGGCTGCCTC
AAAGGGCTTGCCAACGTGCAGTGTTCTGACCTGCTCAAGAAGTGGCTGCCGCAACGCTGTGCGACCTTTG
CCAGCAAGATCCAGGGCCAGGTGGACAAGATCAAGGGGGCCGGTGGTGACTAAGCGGCCGCTGGCCGCAA
TAAAATATCTTTATTTTCATTACATCTGTGTGTTGGTTTTTTGTGTGAGGATCTAAATGAGTCTTCGGAC
CTCGCGGGGGCCGCTTAAGCGGTGGTTAGGGTTTGTCTGACGCGGGGGGAGGGGGAAGGAACGAAACACT
CTCATTCGGAGGCGGCTCGGGGTTTGGTCTTGGTGGCCACGGGCACGCAGAAGAGCGCCGCGATCCTCTT
AAGCACCCCCCCGCCCTCCGTGGAGGCGGGGGTTTGGTCGGCGGGTGGTAACTGGCGGGCCGCTGACTCG
GGCGGGTCGCGCGCCCCAGAGTGTGACCTTTTCGGTCTGCTCGCAGACCCCCGGGCGGCGCCGCCGCGGC
GGCGACGGGCTCGCTGGGTCCTAGGCTCCATGGGGACCGTATACGTGGACAGGCTCTGGAGCATCCGCAC
GACTGCGGTGATATTACCGGAGACCTTCTGCGGGACGAGCCGGGTCACGCGGCTGACGCGGAGCGTCCGT
TGGGCGACAAACACCAGGACGGGGCACAGGTACACTATCTTGTCACCCGGAGGCGCGAGGGACTGCAGGA
GCTTCAGGGAGTGGCGCAGCTGCTTCATCCCCGTGGCCCGTTGCTCGCGTTTGCTGGCGGTGTCCCCGGA
AGAAATATATTTGCATGTCTTTAGTTCTATGATGACACAAACCCCGCCCAGCGTCTTGTCATTGGCGAAT
TCGAACACGCAGATGCAGTCGGGGCGGCGCGGTCCCAGGTCCACTTCGCATATTAAGGTGACGCGTGTGG
CCTCGAACACCGAGCGACCCTGCAGCGACCCGCTTAAAAGCTTGGCATTCCGGTACTGTTGGTAAAGCCA
CCATGGCCGATGCTAAGAACATTAAGAAGGGCCCTGCTCCCTTCTACCCTCTGGAGGATGGCACCGCTGG
CGAGCAGCTGCACAAGGCCATGAAGAGGTATGCCCTGGTGCCTGGCACCATTGCCTTCACCGATGCCCAC
ATTGAGGTGGACATCACCTATGCCGAGTACTTCGAGATGTCTGTGCGCCTGGCCGAGGCCATGAAGAGGT
ACGGCCTGAACACCAACCACCGCATCGTGGTGTGCTCTGAGAACTCTCTGCAGTTCTTCATGCCAGTGCT
GGGCGCCCTGTTCATCGGAGTGGCCGTGGCCCCTGCTAACGACATTTACAACGAGCGCGAGCTGCTGAAC
AGCATGGGCATTTCTCAGCCTACCGTGGTGTTCGTGTCTAAGAAGGGCCTGCAGAAGATCCTGAACGTGC
AGAAGAAGCTGCCTATCATCCAGAAGATCATCATCATGGACTCTAAGACCGACTACCAGGGCTTCCAGAG
CATGTACACATTCGTGACATCTCATCTGCCTCCTGGCTTCAACGAGTACGACTTCGTGCCAGAGTCTTTC
GACAGGGACAAAACCATTGCCCTGATCATGAACAGCTCTGGGTCTACCGGCCTGCCTAAGGGCGTGGCCC
TGCCTCATCGCACCGCCTGTGTGCGCTTCTCTCACGCCCGCGACCCTATTTTCGGCAACCAGATCATCCC
CGACACCGCTATTCTGAGCGTGGTGCCATTCCACCACGGCTTCGGCATGTTCACCACCCTGGGCTACCTG
ATTTGCGGCTTTCGGGTGGTGCTGATGTACCGCTTCGAGGAGGAGCTGTTCCTGCGCAGCCTGCAAGACT
ACAAAATTCAGTCTGCCCTGCTGGTGCCAACCCTGTTCAGCTTCTTCGCTAAGAGCACCCTGATCGACAA
GTACGACCTGTCTAACCTGCACGAGATTGCCTCTGGCGGCGCCCCACTGTCTAAGGAGGTGGGCGAAGCC
GTGGCCAAGCGCTTTCATCTGCCAGGCATCCGCCAGGGCTACGGCCTGACCGAGACAACCAGCGCCATTC
TGATTACCCCAGAGGGCGACGACAAGCCTGGCGCCGTGGGCAAGGTGGTGCCATTCTTCGAGGCCAAGGT
GGTGGACCTGGACACCGGCAAGACCCTGGGAGTGAACCAGCGCGGCGAGCTGTGTGTGCGCGGCCCTATG
ATTATGTCCGGCTACGTGAATAACCCTGAGGCCACAAACGCCCTGATCGACAAGGACGGCTGGCTGCACT
CTGGCGACATTGCCTACTGGGACGAGGACGAGCACTTCTTCATCGTGGACCGCCTGAAGTCTCTGATCAA
GTACAAGGGCTACCAGGTGGCCCCAGCCGAGCTGGAGTCTATCCTGCTGCAGCACCCTAACATTTTCGAC
GCCGGAGTGGCCGGCCTGCCCGACGACGATGCCGGCGAGCTGCCTGCCGCCGTCGTCGTGCTGGAACACG
GCAAGACCATGACCGAGAAGGAGATCGTGGACTATGTGGCCAGCCAGGTGACAA
Features (pLannotate 1.2.2; 21 found; start..end, strand, type, name):
    183..407     +  polyA_signal   bGH poly(A) signal: bovine growth hormone polyadenylation signal
    411..432     +  promoter       SV40 promoter (fragment): SV40 enhancer and early promoter
    453..686     +  rep_origin     f1 ori (fragment) (sequence partly withheld): f1 bacteriophage origin of replication; arrow indicates direction of (+) strand synthesis
    691..738     +  protein_bind   FRT: FLP-mediated recombination occurs in the 8-bp core sequence TCTAGAAA (Turan and Bode, 2011). FLP recombinase from the Saccharomyces cerevisiae 2μ plasmid
    746..1768    +  CDS            HygR: aminoglycoside phosphotransferase from E. coli; aph(4)-Ia; confers resistance to hygromycin
   1778..1903    +  CDS            ble (fragment): BLE_KLEPN - Experimental evidence at protein level: Swiss-Prot protein existence level 1. Binding protein with a strong affinity to the bleomycin family of antibiotics. Binds to CL990; an antimitotic-antibiotic compound. From Klebsiella pneumoniae.
   1898..2019    +  polyA_signal   SV40 poly(A) signal: SV40 polyadenylation signal
   2092..2108    -  protein_bind   lac operator: The lac repressor binds to the lac operator to inhibit transcription in E. coli. This inhibition can be relieved by adding lactose or isopropyl-β-D-thiogalactopyranoside (IPTG). lac repressor encoded by lacI
   2116..2146    -  promoter       lac promoter: promoter for the E. coli lac operon
   2161..2182    -  protein_bind   CAP binding site: CAP binding activates transcription in the presence of cAMP. E. coli catabolite activator protein
   2195..2287    -  CDS            lacI (fragment): lac repressor; lacI; The lac repressor binds to the lac operator to inhibit transcription in E. coli. This inhibition can be relieved by adding lactose or isopropyl-β-D-thiogalactopyranoside (IPTG).
   2470..3058    -  rep_origin     ori: high-copy-number ColE1/pMB1/pBR322/pUC origin of replication
   3229..4089    -  CDS            AmpR: β-lactamase; bla; confers resistance to ampicillin, carbenicillin, and related antibiotics
   4090..4194    -  promoter       AmpR promoter: bla
   4365..4575    +  promoter       SV40 promoter: SV40 early promoter
   4653..4785    +  intron         chimeric intron: chimera between introns from human β-globin and immunoglobulin heavy chain genes
   4830..4848    +  promoter       T7 promoter: promoter for bacteriophage T7 RNA polymerase
   4854..5411    +  CDS            hGLuc: secreted Gaussia luciferase human codon-optimized
   5427..5475    +  polyA_signal   poly(A) signal: synthetic polyadenylation signal
   5484..6235    +  promoter       HSV TK promoter: herpes simplex virus thymidine kinase promoter
   6271..131     +  CDS            luciferase (across the origin): firefly luciferase; luc+; enhanced luc+ version of the luciferase gene AAS38485.1 42718124.0
