[The description below was written by a language model from this plasmid's Addgene catalogue record and pLannotate feature annotations shown in this document.]
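Description:
pFRTpsiCHECK_Gaussia_luciferase is a 7,864 bp mammalian dual-luciferase reporter plasmid built on the pFRTpsiCHECK backbone, which combines a psiCHECK-style two-reporter arrangement with an FRT site for FLP-mediated genomic integration. It is propagated in E. coli through a high-copy ColE1/pUC-type origin and selected with ampicillin via the β-lactamase gene under its own promoter. Fragments of an f1 origin, lac promoter/operator elements, lacI and ble are also annotated and appear to be backbone remnants.

The payload consists of two independent expression units in the same orientation. In the first, the SV40 enhancer/early promoter, followed by a chimeric β-globin/immunoglobulin intron that aids mRNA processing, drives a human codon-optimized secreted Gaussia luciferase and terminates at a synthetic poly(A) signal. A T7 promoter immediately upstream of the coding sequence would also permit in vitro transcription. In the second unit, the HSV thymidine kinase promoter drives firefly luciferase (luc+), terminated by the bGH poly(A) signal, so that the two luciferases can be measured from the same construct and one used to normalize the other. Downstream, an FRT site sits directly in front of a hygromycin resistance coding sequence with an SV40 poly(A) signal but no complete promoter of its own. This is the arrangement typical of FLP-recombinase integration systems, in which recombination into a genomic FRT target site supplies the promoter and makes stable integrants hygromycin resistant.

The record states the purpose only as expression of Gaussia and firefly luciferase. The second, slightly shorter sequencing record (7,792 nt) shows the same features in a rotated numbering.
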