Addgene plasmid #154459: pFRTpsiCHECK_Gaussia_luciferase
Purpose: Expression of gaussia luciferase and firefly luciferase
Depositing lab: Markus Landthaler. Depositing organization: Max-Delbrueck-Centrum fuer Molekulare Medizin (MDC). Publication: HDLBP binds ER-targeted mRNAs by multivalent interactions to promote protein synthesis of transmembrane and secreted proteins. Zinnall U, Milek M, Minia I, Vieira-Vieira CH, Muller S, Mastrobuoni G, Hazapis OG, Del Giudice S, Schwefel D, Bley N, Voigt F, Chao JA, Kempa S, Huttelmaier S, Selbach M, Landthaler M. Nat Commun. 2022 May 18;13(1):2727. doi: 10.1038/s41467-022-30322-7. PubMed 35585045.
Backbone
  Vector backbone: pFRTpsiCHECK
  Total vector size (bp): 7864
Growth in bacteria
  Bacterial resistance: Ampicillin, 100 μg/mL
  Growth temperature: 37°C
  Growth strain: DH5alpha
  Copy number: Unknown
Gene/Insert
  Gene/Insert name: Gaussia luciferase
Terms and licenses: Academic/Nonprofit Terms; Industry Terms: Not Available to Industry
How to cite: pFRTpsiCHECK_Gaussia_luciferase was a gift from Markus Landthaler (Addgene plasmid # 154459 ; http://n2t.net/addgene:154459 ; RRID:Addgene_154459)
